>Addgene plasmid #206256 | pMMK ENTR 3 CMV mito mCherry | addgene full sequence | sequence record 406392 | Addgene NGS Result
TTGAGATCCTTTTTTTCTGCGCGTAATCTGCTGCTTGCAAACAAAAAAACCACCGCTACCAGCGGTGGTT
TGTTTGCCGGATCAAGAGCTACCAACTCTTTTTCCGAAGGTAACTGGCTTCAGCAGAGCGCAGATACCAA
ATACTGTTCTTCTAGTGTAGCCGTAGTTAGGCCACCACTTCAAGAACTCTGTAGCACCGCCTACATACCT
CGCTCTGCTAATCCTGTTACCAGTGGCTGCTGCCAGTGGCGATAAGTCGTGTCTTACCGGGTTGGACTCA
AGACGATAGTTACCGGATAAGGCGCAGCGGTCGGGCTGAACGGGGGGTTCGTGCACACAGCCCAGCTTGG
AGCGAACGACCTACACCGAACTGAGATACCTACAGCGTGAGCTATGAGAAAGCGCCACGCTTCCCGAAGG
GAGAAAGGCGGACAGGTATCCGGTAAGCGGCAGGGTCGGAACAGGAGAGCGCACGAGGGAGCTTCCAGGG
GGAAACGCCTGGTATCTTTATAGTCCTGTCGGGTTTCGCCACCTCTGACTTGAGCGTCGATTTTTGTGAT
GCTCGTCAGGGGGGCGGAGCCTATGGAAAAACGCCAGCAACGCGAAATAATGATTTTATTTTGACTGATA
GTGACCTGTTCGTTGCAACAAATTGATAAGCAATGCTTTCTTATAATGCCAACTTTGTATAGAAAAGTTG
GTTTAAACGATATCTCATAGCCCATATATGGAGTTCCGCGTTACATAACTTACGGTAAATGGCCCGCCTG
GCTGACCGCCCAACGACCCCCGCCCATTGACGTCAATAATGACGTATGTTCCCATAGTAACGCCAATAGG
GACTTTCCATTGACGTCAATGGGTGGAGTATTTACGGTAAACTGCCCACTTGGCAGTACATCAAGTGTAT
CATATGCCAAGTACGCCCCCTATTGACGTCAATGACGGTAAATGGCCCGCCTGGCATTATGCCCAGTACA
TGACCTTATGGGACTTTCCTACTTGGCAGTACATCTACGTATTAGTCATCGCTATTACCATGGTGATGCG
GTTTTGGCAGTACATCAATGGGCGTGGATAGCGGTTTGACTCACGGGGATTTCCAAGTCTCCACCCCATT
GACGTCAATGGGAGTTTGTTTTGGCACCAAAATCAACGGGACTTTCCAAAATGTCGTAACAACTCCGCCC
CATTGACGCAAATGGGCGGTAGGCGTGTACGGTGGGAGGTCTATATAAGCAGAGCTGGTTTAGTGAACCG
TCAGATCCGCTAGCATGTCCGTCCTGACGCCGCTGCTGCTGCGGGGCTTGACAGGCTCGGCCCGGCGGCT
CCCAGTGCCGCGCGCCAAGATCCATTCGTTGGGGGTGAGCAAGGGCGAGGAGGATAACATGGCCATCATC
AAGGAGTTCATGCGCTTCAAGGTGCACATGGAGGGCTCCGTGAACGGCCACGAGTTCGAGATCGAGGGCG
AGGGCGAGGGCCGCCCCTACGAGGGCACCCAGACCGCCAAGCTGAAGGTGACCAAGGGTGGCCCCCTGCC
CTTCGCCTGGGACATCCTGTCCCCTCAGTTCATGTACGGCTCCAAGGCCTACGTGAAGCACCCCGCCGAC
ATCCCCGACTACTTGAAGCTGTCCTTCCCCGAGGGCTTCAAGTGGGAGCGCGTGATGAACTTCGAGGACG
GCGGCGTGGTGACCGTGACCCAGGACTCCTCCCTGCAGGACGGCGAGTTCATCTACAAGGTGAAGCTGCG
CGGCACCAACTTCCCCTCCGACGGCCCCGTAATGCAGAAGAAGACCATGGGCTGGGAGGCCTCCTCCGAG
CGGATGTACCCCGAGGACGGCGCCCTGAAGGGCGAGATCAAGCAGAGGCTGAAGCTGAAGGACGGCGGCC
ACTACGACGCTGAGGTCAAGACCACCTACAAGGCCAAGAAGCCCGTGCAGCTGCCCGGCGCCTACAACGT
CAACATCAAGTTGGACATCACCTCCCACAACGAGGACTACACCATCGTGGAACAGTACGAACGCGCCGAG
GGCCGCCACTCCACCGGCGGCATGGACGAGCTGTACAAGTAAGCGACTCTAGATCATAATCAGCCATACC
ACATTTGTAGAGGTTTTACTTGCTTTAAAAAACCTCCCACACCTCCCCCTGAACCTGAAACATAAAATGA
ATGCAATTGTTGTTGTTAACTTGTTTATTGCAGCTTATAATGGTTACAAATAAAGCAATAGCATCACAAA
TTTCACAAATAAAGCATTTTTTTCACTGCATTCTAGTTGTGGTTTGTCCAAACTCATCAATGTATCTTAG
ATATCCCTAGGCCCGGGCAACTTTGTATACAAAAGTTGAACGAGAAACGTAAAATGATATAAATATCAAT
ATATTAAATTAGATTTTGCATAAAAAACAGACTACATAATACTGTAAAACACAACATATCCAGTCACTAT
GCTGGCCCGTGTCTCAAAATCTCTGATGTTACATTGCACAAGATAAAAATATATCATCATGAACAATAAA
ACTGTCTGCTTACATAAACAGTAATACAAGGGGTGTTATGAGCCATATTCAACGGGAAACGTCGAGGCCG
CGATTAAATTCCAACATGGATGCTGATTTATATGGGTATAAATGGGCTCGCGATAATGTCGGGCAATCAG
GTGCGACAATCTATCGCTTGTATGGGAAGCCCGATGCGCCAGAGTTGTTTCTGAAACATGGCAAAGGTAG
CGTTGCCAATGATGTTACAGATGAGATGGTCAGACTAAACTGGCTGACGGAATTTATGCCTCTTCCGACC
ATCAAGCATTTTATCCGTACTCCTGATGATGCATGGTTACTCACCACTGCGATCCCCGGAAAAACAGCAT
TCCAGGTATTAGAAGAATATCCTGATTCAGGTGAAAATATTGTTGATGCGCTGGCAGTGTTCCTGCGCCG
GTTGCATTCGATTCCTGTTTGTAATTGTCCTTTTAACAGCGATCGCGTATTTCGTCTCGCTCAGGCGCAA
TCACGAATGAATAACGGTTTGGTTGATGCGAGTGATTTTGATGACGAGCGTAATGGCTGGCCTGTTGAAC
AAGTCTGGAAAGAAATGCATAAACTTTTGCCATTCTCACCGGATTCAGTCGTCACTCATGGTGATTTCTC
ACTTGATAACCTTATTTTTGACGAGGGGAAATTAATAGGTTGTATTGATGTTGGACGAGTCGGAATCGCA
GACCGATACCAGGATCTTGCCATCCTATGGAACTGCCTCGGTGAGTTTTCTCCTTCATTACAGAAACGGC
TTTTTCAAAAATATGGTATTGATAATCCTGATATGAATAAATTGCAGTTTCATTTGATGCTCGATGAGTT
TTTCTAATCAGAATTGGTTAATTGGTTGTAACACTGGCAGAGCATTACGCTGACTTGACGGGACGGCGCA
AGCTCATGACCAAAATCCCTTAACGTGAGTTACGCGTCGTTCCACTGAGCGTCAGACCCCGTAGAAAAGA
TCAAAGGATCTTC
Features (pLannotate 1.2.2; 10 found; start..end, strand, type, name):
      1..589     +  rep_origin     ori: high-copy-number ColE1/pMB1/pBR322/pUC origin of replication
    605..700     +  protein_bind   attL4: mutant version of attL; recombination site for the Gateway® LR reaction LR Clonase™
    739..1042    +  enhancer       CMV enhancer: human cytomegalovirus immediate early enhancer
   1043..1246    +  promoter       CMV promoter: human cytomegalovirus (CMV) immediate early promoter
   1275..1349    +  CDS            COX8 presequence: mitochondrial presequence of human cytochrome c oxidase subunit VIII (Rizutto et al., 1989)
   1364..2071    +  CDS            mCherry: monomeric derivative of DsRed fluorescent protein (Shaner et al., 2004) mammalian codon-optimized
   2082..2165    +  CDS            large T antigen (fragment): large T antigen from SV40 (simian virus 40)
   2188..2309    +  polyA_signal   SV40 poly(A) signal: SV40 polyadenylation signal
   2328..2451    +  protein_bind   attR5: mutant version of attR; recombination site for the Gateway® LR reaction LR Clonase™
   2558..3367    +  CDS            KanR: aminoglycoside phosphotransferase; aph(3')-Ia; confers resistance to kanamycin in bacteria or G418 (Geneticin®) in eukaryotes
