[The description below was written by a language model from this plasmid's Addgene catalogue record and pLannotate feature annotations shown in this document.]
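Description:
pMMK ENTR 3 CMV mito mCherry is a small (about 3.5 kb) Gateway entry plasmid from the MultiMate system. It occupies the third position in a MultiSite Gateway assembly whose product is used to make recombinant baculovirus. It is propagated in E. coli on a high-copy ColE1/pUC-type origin and selected with kanamycin through an aph(3')-Ia aminoglycoside phosphotransferase gene. No other replication or selection elements are annotated in the backbone.

The payload is a complete mammalian expression cassette flanked by the mutant Gateway recombination sites attL4 and attR5. These sites determine the position and orientation in which this module joins neighbouring entry modules during a multi-fragment LR Clonase reaction. Between the sites, the human cytomegalovirus immediate-early enhancer and promoter drive a synthetic fusion gene. In this gene the mitochondrial presequence of human cytochrome c oxidase subunit VIII (COX8) sits at the N terminus of mammalian codon-optimised mCherry, directing the red fluorescent protein into mitochondria. An SV40 polyadenylation signal terminates the transcript. The short SV40 large T antigen fragment annotated just upstream of that signal is probably carried-over SV40 sequence rather than an intended coding element, though the record does not comment on it.

According to the record, the plasmid is meant to be combined with other MultiMate entry modules into a multi-cassette baculoviral construct. The CMV promoter points to expression in mammalian cells transduced with the resulting virus, where the mitochondrial red signal would act as a visual marker. The associated work concerns baculovirus-delivered CRISPR DNA docking and multiplexed prime editing.
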