Addgene plasmid #206256: pMMK ENTR 3 CMV mito mCherry
Purpose: ENTR Vector 3 for MultiSite Gateway assembly and production of recombinant baculovirus using MultiMate assembly. Encodes mitochondrially localised mCherry under the control of CMV promoter.
Depositing lab: Imre Berger. Depositing organization: University of Bristol. Publication: Highly efficient CRISPR-mediated large DNA docking and multiplexed prime editing using a single baculovirus. Aulicino F, Pelosse M, Toelzer C, Capin J, Ilegems E, Meysami P, Rollarson R, Berggren PO, Dillingham MS, Schaffitzel C, Saleem MA, Welsh GI, Berger I. Nucleic Acids Res. 2022 Jul 22;50(13):7783-7799. doi: 10.1093/nar/gkac587. PubMed 35801912.
Backbone
  Vector backbone: pMMK ENTR 3
  Vector type: Mammalian Expression ; MultiMate/Gateway ENTR 3
Growth in bacteria
  Bacterial resistance: Kanamycin, 50 μg/mL
  Growth temperature: 37°C
  Growth strain: DH5alpha
  Copy number: High Copy
Gene/Insert
  Gene/Insert name: mito mCherry
  Species: Synthetic
  Tag / fusion protein: COX8 mitochondrial tag (N terminal on insert)
  Cloning method: Gibson Cloning
Resource information
  A portion of this plasmid was derived from a plasmid made by: Mito-mCherry was generated by fusing mCherry from 7TGC (Addgene plasmid#24304) to the COX8 mitochondrial targeting sequence from 5-colours MultiBac vectors (Mansouri et al. 2016)
Terms and licenses: Academic/Nonprofit Terms; Industry Terms: Not Available to Industry
How to cite: pMMK ENTR 3 CMV mito mCherry was a gift from Imre Berger (Addgene plasmid # 206256 ; http://n2t.net/addgene:206256 ; RRID:Addgene_206256)
